Addgene plasmid #210226: pUdO1a
Purpose: (Empty Backbone) high-copy plasmid for bacterial expression
Depositing lab: François-Xavier Campbell-Valois. Depositing organization: University of Ottawa. Publication: pUdOs: Concise Plasmids for Bacterial and Mammalian Cells. Manigat FO, Connell LB, Stewart BN, LePabic AR, Tessier CJG, Emlaw JR, Calvert ND, Rossl A, Shuhendler AJ, daCosta CJB, Campbell-Valois FX. ACS Synth Biol. 2024 Jan 18. doi: 10.1021/acssynbio.3c00408. PubMed 38235654.
Backbone
  Vector backbone: pUdO1a
  Backbone manufacturer: Host-Microbe Interactions lab
  Backbone size (bp): 2043
  Vector type: Bacterial Expression
Growth in bacteria
  Bacterial resistance: Ampicillin, 100 μg/mL
  Growth temperature: 37°C
  Growth strain: DH5alpha
  Copy number: High Copy
Gene/Insert
  Cloning method: Gibson Cloning
Terms and licenses: Academic/Nonprofit Terms; Industry Terms: Not Available to Industry
How to cite: pUdO1a was a gift from François-Xavier Campbell-Valois (Addgene plasmid # 210226 ; http://n2t.net/addgene:210226 ; RRID:Addgene_210226)
