[The description below was written by a language model from this plasmid's Addgene catalogue record and pLannotate feature annotations shown in this document.]
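Description:
pUdO1a is a very small (2,043 bp) empty-backbone plasmid for bacterial expression, belonging to the pUdO series of deliberately concise vectors. It is maintained in E. coli at high copy number through a ColE1/pMB1/pUC-type origin of replication and is selected with ampicillin: the bla gene encoding β-lactamase is driven by its native AmpR promoter. Together, the origin and the resistance cassette make up most of the plasmid, in keeping with its minimal design.

No insert is present, and the record does not identify a dedicated bacterial promoter, ribosome binding site, terminator or tag for driving expression of a cloned gene. The remaining annotated elements are a T7 promoter on the forward strand immediately downstream of the AmpR coding sequence and a T3 promoter on the reverse strand at the end of the numbered sequence. These two phage promoters face each other across a short interval of under 100 bp, an arrangement consistent with a cloning region, although the record does not explicitly define one. Such sites commonly serve as phage polymerase transcription start points or as standard sequencing primer sites. An 18 bp lacZα fragment just upstream of the AmpR promoter is too short to encode a functional α-peptide and is probably a remnant of a parental vector.

The listed cloning method is Gibson assembly, so users are expected to supply their gene of interest, along with any regulatory elements required, by homology-based assembly. The plasmid is intended as a compact, high-copy chassis for building bacterial expression constructs.
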