Features (pLannotate 1.2.2; 6 found; start..end, strand, type, name):
     23..611     +  rep_origin     ori: high-copy-number ColE1/pMB1/pBR322/pUC origin of replication
    969..986     +  CDS            lacZα (fragment): LacZα fragment of β-galactosidase; lacZ fragment
    985..1056    +  promoter       AmpR promoter: bla
   1057..1917    +  CDS            AmpR: β-lactamase; bla; confers resistance to ampicillin, carbenicillin, and related antibiotics
   1918..1936    +  promoter       T7 promoter: promoter for bacteriophage T7 RNA polymerase
   2025..2043    -  promoter       T3 promoter: promoter for bacteriophage T3 RNA polymerase
>Addgene plasmid #210226 | pUdO1a | addgene full sequence | sequence record 422885 | Addgene NGS Result
TAGAAAAGATCAAAGGATCTTCTTGAGATCCTTTTTTTCTGCGCGTAATCTGCTGCTTGCAAACAAAAAA
ACCACCGCTACCAGCGGTGGTTTGTTTGCCGGATCAAGAGCTACCAACTCTTTTTCCGAAGGTAACTGGC
TTCAGCAGAGCGCAGATACCAAATACTGTTCTTCTAGTGTAGCCGTAGTTAGGCCACCACTTCAAGAACT
CTGTAGCACCGCCTACATACCTCGCTCTGCTAATCCTGTTACCAGTGGCTGCTGCCAGTGGCGATAAGTC
GTGTCTTACCGGGTTGGACTCAAGACGATAGTTACCGGATAAGGCGCAGCGGTCGGGCTGAACGGGGGGT
TCGTGCACACAGCCCAGCTTGGAGCGAACGACCTACACCGAACTGAGATACCTACAGCGTGAGCTATGAG
AAAGCGCCACGCTTCCCGAAGGGAGAAAGGCGGACAGGTATCCGGTAAGCGGCAGGGTCGGAACAGGAGA
GCGCACGAGGGAGCTTCCAGGGGGAAACGCCTGGTATCTTTATAGTCCTGTCGGGTTTCGCCACCTCTGA
CTTGAGCGTCGATTTTTGTGATGCTCGTCAGGGGGGCGGAGCCTATGGAAAAACGCCAGCAACGCGGCCC
AGGAAACAGCTATGACCATGCCCGGGTAAGTGACTAGCGGAAACACAGAAAAAAGCCCGCACCTGACAGT
GCGGGCTTTTTTTTTCGACCAAAGGCTCCGAAGAGCCGAGTGTCTTCGGTTCGAGACCGAATTCGCGAGC
TCTCGCTAGCCAGTTTAAACAATTGCGGCCGCGTACTAGTCTATCGATTTGGATCCACCCTGCAGGAAGT
CTAGACCGTCGACACGGTCTCTGAGAGAAGACACGTCGCTCTTCGACGTAAGTAACTGACTCGGTACCAA
ATTCCAGAAAAGAGGCCTCCCGAAAGGGGGGCCTTTTTTCGTTTTGGTCCTAAGCTTAACTGGCCGTCGT
TTTACATTCAAATATGTATCCGCTCATGAGACAATAACCCTGATAAATGCTTCAATAATATTGAAAAAGG
AAGAGTATGAGTATTCAACATTTCCGTGTCGCCCTTATTCCCTTTTTTGCGGCATTTTGCCTTCCTGTTT
TTGCTCACCCAGAAACGCTGGTGAAAGTAAAAGATGCTGAAGATCAGTTGGGTGCACGAGTGGGTTACAT
CGAACTGGATCTCAACAGCGGTAAGATCCTTGAGAGTTTTCGCCCCGAAGAACGTTTTCCAATGATGAGC
ACTTTTAAAGTTCTGCTATGTGGCGCGGTATTATCCCGTATTGACGCCGGGCAAGAGCAACTCGGTCGCC
GCATACACTATTCTCAGAATGACTTGGTTGAGTACTCACCAGTCACAGAAAAGCATCTTACGGATGGCAT
GACAGTAAGAGAATTATGCAGTGCTGCCATAACCATGAGTGATAACACTGCGGCCAACTTACTTCTGACA
ACGATCGGAGGACCGAAGGAGCTAACCGCTTTTTTGCACAACATGGGGGATCATGTAACTCGCCTTGATC
GTTGGGAACCGGAGCTGAATGAAGCCATACCAAACGACGAGCGTGACACCACGATGCCTGTAGCAATGGC
AACAACGTTGCGCAAACTATTAACTGGCGAACTACTTACTCTAGCTTCCCGGCAACAATTAATAGACTGG
ATGGAGGCGGATAAAGTTGCAGGACCACTTCTGCGCTCGGCCCTTCCGGCTGGCTGGTTTATTGCTGATA
AATCTGGAGCCGGTGAGCGTGGGTCTCGCGGTATCATTGCAGCACTGGGGCCAGATGGTAAGCCCTCCCG
TATCGTAGTTATCTACACGACGGGGAGTCAGGCAACTATGGATGAACGAAATAGACAGATCGCTGAGATA
GGTGCCTCACTGATTAAGCATTGGTAATAATACGACTCACTATAGGGTAACTAATTGAGGCGCGCCTACC
ACCGTCAAAAAAAACGGCGCTTTTTAGCGCCGTTTTTATTTTTCAACCTTCCTAGGTAAGTGACCCTTTA
GTGAGGGTTAATT
